Addgene plasmid #126295: pGWB14-LYX077
Purpose: With a Nicotiana benthamiana transcription factor in PGWB14 backbone, for Agrobacterium mediated transient or stable expression corresponding transcription factor fused with a C-terminal HA tag.
Depositing lab: Silin Zhong. Depositing organization: Chinese University of Hong Kong.
Backbone
  Vector backbone: pGWB14
  Vector type: Plant Expression
  Selectable markers: Hygromycin
Growth in bacteria
  Bacterial resistance: Kanamycin, 50 μg/mL
  Growth temperature: 37°C
  Growth strain: DH5alpha
  Copy number: Low Copy
Gene/Insert
  Gene/Insert name: Niben101Scf02615g00003.1
  Species: Nicotiana benthamiana
  Promoter: CaMV 35S
  Tag / fusion protein: HA (C terminal on insert)
  Cloning method: Gibson Cloning
Terms and licenses: Academic/Nonprofit Terms; Industry Terms: Not Available to Industry
How to cite: pGWB14-LYX077 was a gift from Silin Zhong (Addgene plasmid # 126295 ; http://n2t.net/addgene:126295 ; RRID:Addgene_126295)
