[The description below was written by a language model from this plasmid's Addgene catalogue record and pLannotate feature annotations shown in this document.]
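Description:
pGWB14-LYX077 is a plant binary expression vector built on the pGWB14 backbone and intended for Agrobacterium-mediated transient or stable expression of a Nicotiana benthamiana transcription factor, gene model Niben101Scf02615g00003.1. The backbone is of the broad-host-range IncP type: the sequenced 15,088 nt record carries oriV with the trfA replication protein, which together allow low-copy maintenance in both E. coli and Agrobacterium, and oriT with traJ for conjugal mobilisation. Bacterial selection is by kanamycin (aphA-3 KanR). Several remnants typical of this backbone lineage are also annotated, including tetracycline resistance gene fragments, an IS1 element, and partial ColE1, lacZα and M13 ori sequences.

Between the nopaline-type right and left T-DNA borders lie three expression units. The main cassette places a CaMV 35S promoter upstream of the insert, which sits between attB1 and attB2 Gateway sites (although the record lists Gibson assembly as the cloning method). The insert is followed by a 3xHA epitope and the NOS terminator, giving a constitutively expressed, C-terminally HA-tagged transcription factor. The insert itself is not annotated in the feature table, but the interval between the att sites is only about 600 bp. A second 35S-driven cassette, in the opposite orientation, encodes hygromycin phosphotransferase for selecting stably transformed plants. The annotation also shows a third unit near the right border, not mentioned in the catalogue fields: a 35S promoter driving the tomato bushy stunt virus P19 silencing suppressor with a CaMV poly(A) signal. P19 would be expected to boost transgene expression during agroinfiltration. The HA tag suits immunodetection or immunoprecipitation of the factor, though the record states no specific downstream assay.
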