Features (pLannotate 1.2.2; 35 found; start..end, strand, type, name):
      3..89      -  CDS            traI (fragment): TRAI6_ECOLX - Experimental evidence at protein level: Swiss-Prot protein existence level 1. The initiation process of transfer DNA synthesis requires the interaction of at least three plasmid-specific components (TraH, I, and J) at the transfer origin resulting in the assembly of a specialised nucleoprotein complex - the relaxosome. Site- and strand-specific cleavage at the transfer origin is dependent on TraI and TraJ. From Escherichia coli.
    127..498     -  CDS            traJ: oriT-recognizing protein; traJ
    531..640     -  oriT           oriT: incP origin of transfer
    772..962     +  rep_origin     ori (fragment): high-copy-number ColE1/pMB1/pBR322/pUC origin of replication
   1321..1971    -  CDS            TetR: tetracycline resistance regulatory protein; tetR
   2077..2326    +  CDS            TcR (fragment): tetracycline efflux protein; tetA; confers resistance to tetracycline
   2436..2460    -  misc_feature   RB T-DNA repeat: right border repeat from nopaline C58 T-DNA
   2490..2508    +  misc_feature   MCS (fragment): pUC18/19 multiple cloning site
   2559..2904    +  promoter       CaMV 35S promoter: strong constitutive promoter from cauliflower mosaic virus
   2856..2902    +  promoter       minimal CaMV 35S promoter: minimal 35S promoter from cauliflower mosaic virus
   2914..2932    -  misc_feature   MCS (fragment): pUC18/19 multiple cloning site
   2943..3458    +  CDS            P19_TBSVC: Experimental evidence at protein level: Swiss-Prot protein existence level 1. Acts as a suppressor of RNA-mediated gene silencing, also known as post-transcriptional gene silencing (PTGS), a mechanism of plant viral defense that limits the accumulation of viral RNAs. Binds to short interfering RNAs (siRNAs) with high affinity. Acts as a molecular caliper to specifically select siRNAs based on the length of the duplex region of the RNA (By similarity). From Tomato bushy stunt virus (strain Cherry) (TBSV).
   3531..3707    +  polyA_signal   CaMV poly(A) signal: cauliflower mosaic virus polyadenylation signal
   4210..4551    +  promoter       CaMV 35S promoter: strong constitutive promoter from cauliflower mosaic virus
   4562..4586    +  protein_bind   attB1: mutant version of attB; recombination site for the Gateway® BP reaction BP Clonase™
   5202..5226    -  protein_bind   attB2: mutant version of attB; recombination site for the Gateway® BP reaction BP Clonase™
   5255..5344    +  CDS            3xHA: three tandem HA epitope tags
   5378..5630    +  terminator     NOS terminator: nopaline synthase terminator and poly(A) signal
   6059..6311    -  terminator     NOS terminator: nopaline synthase terminator and poly(A) signal
   6335..6763    -  CDS            nos (fragment): DHNO_AGRT7 - Protein inferred from homology: Swiss-Prot protein existence level 3. From Agrobacterium tumefaciens (strain T37).
   6779..7804    -  CDS            HygR: aminoglycoside phosphotransferase from E. coli; aph(4)-Ia; confers resistance to hygromycin
   7814..8158    -  promoter       CaMV 35S promoter: strong constitutive promoter from cauliflower mosaic virus
   7815..7861    -  promoter       minimal CaMV 35S promoter: minimal 35S promoter from cauliflower mosaic virus
   8296..8451    +  CDS            lacZα (fragment) (sequence partly withheld): LacZα fragment of β-galactosidase; lacZ fragment
   8449..8749    +  rep_origin     M13 ori (fragment) (sequence partly withheld): M13 bacteriophage origin of replication; arrow indicates direction of (+) strand synthesis
   8750..8880    +  CDS            lacI (fragment): lac repressor; lacI; The lac repressor binds to the lac operator to inhibit transcription in E. coli. This inhibition can be relieved by adding lactose or isopropyl-β-D-thiogalactopyranoside (IPTG).
   8934..8958    -  misc_feature   LB T-DNA repeat: left border repeat from nopaline C58 T-DNA
  10415..10534   -  CDS            tetR (fragment): TETR1_ECOLX - Experimental evidence at protein level: Swiss-Prot protein existence level 1. TetR is the repressor of the tetracycline resistance element; its N-terminal region forms a helix-turn-helix structure and binds DNA. Binding of tetracycline to TetR reduces the repressor affinity for the tetracycline resistance gene (tetA) promoter operator sites. From Escherichia coli.
  10554..11702   -  CDS            trfA: trans-acting replication protein that binds to and activates oriV
  12001..12795   -  CDS            KanR: aminoglycoside phosphotransferase; aphA-3; confers resistance to kanamycin
  12987..13754   +  mobile_element IS1: prokaryotic transposable element IS1
  13763..13912   -  CDS            satA (fragment): STA_BACSU - Also known as yyaR. Experimental evidence at protein level: Swiss-Prot protein existence level 1. Involved in resistance to streptothricin, a broad-spectrum antibiotic produced by streptomycetes. Detoxifies streptothricin via acetylation of the beta amino group of the first beta-lysyl moiety of streptothricin. From Bacillus subtilis (strain 168).
  13911..14105   -  CDS            satA (fragment): STA_BACSU - Also known as yyaR. Experimental evidence at protein level: Swiss-Prot protein existence level 1. Involved in resistance to streptothricin, a broad-spectrum antibiotic produced by streptomycetes. Detoxifies streptothricin via acetylation of the beta amino group of the first beta-lysyl moiety of streptothricin. From Bacillus subtilis (strain 168).
  14108..14383   -  CDS            klaC (fragment): KLAC_ECOLX - Also known as telB. Protein predicted: Swiss-Prot protein existence level 4. Belongs to the kla operon, which is associated with cryptic tellurite resistance, and IncW plasmid fertility inhibition. From Escherichia coli.
  14447..15078   -  rep_origin     oriV: incP origin of replication
>Addgene plasmid #126295 | pGWB14-LYX077 | addgene full sequence | sequence record 246936 | Addgene NGS Result
TCGGTCTTGCCTTGCTCGTCGGTGATGTACTTCACCAGCTCCGCGAAGTCGCTCTTCTTGATGGAGCGCA
TGGGGACGTGCTTGGCAATCACGCGCACCCCCCGGCCGTTTTAGCGGCTAAAAAAGTCATGGCTCTGCCC
TCGGGCGGACCACGCCCATCATGACCTTGCCAAGCTCGTCCTGCTTCTCTTCGATCTTCGCCAGCAGGGC
GAGGATCGTGGCATCACCGAACCGCGCCGTGCGCGGGTCGTCGGTGAGCCAGAGTTTCAGCAGGCCGCCC
AGGCGGCCCAGGTCGCCATTGATGCGGGCCAGCTCGCGGACGTGCTCATAGTCCACGACGCCCGTGATTT
TGTAGCCCTGGCCGACGGCCAGCAGGTAGGCCGACAGGCTCATGCCGGCCGCCGCCGCCTTTTCCTCAAT
CGCTCTTCGTTCGTCTGGAAGGCAGTACACCTTGATAGGTGGGCTGCCCTTCCTGGTTGGCTTGGTTTCA
TCAGCCATCCGCTTGCCCTCATCTGTTACGCCGGCGGTAGCCGGCCAGCCTCGCAGAGCAGGATTCCCGT
TGAGCACCGCCAGGTGCGAATAAGGGACAGTGAAGAAGGAACACCCGCTCGCGGGTGGGCCTACTTCACC
TATCCTGCCCGGCTGACGCCGTTGGATACACCAAGGAAAGTCTACACGAACCCTTTGGCAAAATCCTGTA
TATCGTGCGAAAAAGGATGGATATACCGAAAAAATCGCTATAATGACCCCGAAGCAGGGTTATGCAGCGG
AAAAGCGCCACGCTTCCCGAAGGGAGAAAGGCGGACAGGTATCCGGTAAGCGGCAGGGTCGGAACAGGAG
AGCGCACGAGGGAGCTTCCAGGGGGAAACGCCTGGTATCTTTATAGTCCTGTCGGGTTTCGCCACCTCTG
ACTTGAGCGTCGATTTTTGTGATGCTCGTCAGGGGGGCGGAGCCTATGGAAAAACGCCAGCAACGCGGCC
TTTTTACGGTTCCTGGCCTTTTGCTGGCCTTTTGCTCACATGTTCTTTCCTGCGTTATCCCCTGATTCTG
TGGATAACCGTATTACCGCCTTTGAGTGAGCTGATACCGCTCGCCGCAGCCGAACGACCGAGCGCAGCGA
GTCAGTGAGCGAGGAAGCGGAAGAGCGCCAGAAGGCCGCCAGAGAGGCCGAGCGCGGCCGTGAGGCTTGG
ACGCTAGGGCAGGGCATGAAAAAGCCCGTAGCGGGCTGCTACGGGCGTCTGACGCGGTGGAAAGGGGGAG
GGGATGTTGTCTACATGGCTCTGCTGTAGTGAGTGGGTTGCGCTCCGGCAGCGGTCCTGATCAATCGTCA
CCCTTTCTCGGTCCTTCAACGTTCCTGACAACGAGCCTCCTTTTCGCCAATCCATCGACAATCACCGCGA
GTCCCTGCTCGAACGCTGCGTCCGGACCGGCTTCGTCGAAGGCGTCTATCGCGGCCCGCAACAGCGGCGA
GAGCGGAGCCTGTTCAACGGTGCCGCCGCGCTCGCCGGCATCGCTGTCGCCGGCCTGCTCCTCAAGCACG
GCCCCAACAGTGAAGTAGCTGATTGTCATCAGCGCATTGACGGCGTCCCCGGCCGAAAAACCCGCCTCGC
AGAGGAAGCGAAGCTGCGCGTCGGCCGTTTCCATCTGCGGTGCGCCCGGTCGCGTGCCGGCATGGATGCG
CGCGCCATCGCGGTAGGCGAGCAGCGCCTGCCTGAAGCTGCGGGCATTCCCGATCAGAAATGAGCGCCAG
TCGTCGTCGGCTCTCGGCACCGAATGCGTATGATTCTCCGCCAGCATGGCTTCGGCCAGTGCGTCGAGCA
GCGCCCGCTTGTTCCTGAAGTGCCAGTAAAGCGCCGGCTGCTGAACCCCCAACCGTTCCGCCAGTTTGCG
TGTCGTCAGACCGTCTACGCCGACCTCGTTCAACAGGTCCAGGGCGGCACGGATCACTGTATTCGGCTGC
AACTTTGTCATGCTTGACACTTTATCACTGATAAACATAATATGTCCACCAACTTATCAGTGATAAAGAA
TCCGCGCGTTCAATCGGACCAGCGGAGGCTGGTCCGGAGGCCAGACGTGAAACCCAACATACCCCTGATC
GTAATTCTGAGCACTGTCGCGCTCGACGCTGTCGGCATCGGCCTGATTATGCCGGTGCTGCCGGGCCTCC
TGCGCGATCTGGTTCACTCGAACGACGTCACCGCCCACTATGGCATTCTGCTGGCGCTGTATGCGTTGGT
GCAATTTGCCTGCGCACCTGTGCTGGGCGCGCTGTCGGATCGTTTCGGGCGGCGGCCAATCTTGCTCGTC
TCGCTGGCCGGCGCCAGATCTGGGGAACCCTGTGGTTGGCATGCACATACAAATGGACGAACGGATAAAC
CTTTTCACGCCCTTTTAAATATCCGATTATTCTAATAAACGCTCTTTTCTCTTAGGTTTACCCGCCAATA
TATCCTGTCAAACACTGATAGTTTAAACGTTGCGATTAAGAATTCGAGCTCGGTACCCCCCTACTCCAAA
AATGTCAAAGATACAGTCTCAGAAGACCAAAGGGCTATTGAGACTTTTCAACAAAGGGTAATTTCGGGAA
ACCTCCTCGGATTCCATTGCCCAGCTATCTGTCACTTCATCGAAAGGACAGTAGAAAAGGAAGGTGGCTC
CTACAAATGCCATCATTGCGATAAAGGAAAGGCTATCATTCAAGATGCCTCTGCCGACAGTGGTCCCAAA
GATGGACCCCCACCCACGAGGAGCATCGTGGAAAAAGAAGACGTTCCAACCACGTCTTCAAAGCAAGTGG
ATTGATGTGACATCTCCACTGACGTAAGGGATGACGCACAATCCCACTATCCTTCGCAAGACCCTTCCTC
TATATAAGGAAGTTCATTTCATTTGGAGAGGACAGCCCAAGCTTCGACTCTAGAGGATCCCCTTAAATCG
ATATGGAACGAGCTATACAAGGAAACGACGCTAGGGAACAAGCTAACAGTGAACGTTGGGATGGAGGATC
AGGAGGTACCACTTCTCCCTTCAAACTTCCTGACGAAAGTCCGAGTTGGACTGAGTGGCGGCTACATAAC
GATGAGACGAATTCGAATCAAGATAATCCCCTTGGTTTCAAGGAAAGCTGGGGTTTCGGGAAAGTTGTAT
TTAAGAGATATCTCAGATACGACAGGACGGAAGCTTCACTGCACAGAGTCCTTGGATCTTGGACGGGAGA
TTCGGTTAACTATGCAGCATCTCGATTTTTCGGTTTCGACCAGATCGGATGTACCTATAGTATTCGGTTT
CGAGGAGTTAGTATCACCGTTTCTGGAGGGTCTCGAACTCTTCAGCATCTCTGTGAGATGGCAATTCGGT
CTAAGCAAGAACTGCTACAGCTTGCCCCAATCGAAGTGGAAAGTAATGTATCAAGAGGATGCCCTGAAGG
TACTCAAACCTTCGAAAAAGAAAGCGAGTAAGTCGAGGGCGAGCTCGAATTCGGTACGCTGAAATCACCA
GTCTCTCTCTACAAATCTATCTCTCTCTATTTTCTCCATAAATAATGTGTGAGTAGTTTCCCGATAAGGG
AAATTAGGGTTCTTATAGGGTTTCGCTCATGTGTTGAGCATATAAGAAACCCTTAGTATGTATTTGTATT
TGTAAAATACTTCTATCAATAAAATTTCTAATTCCTAAAACCAAAATCCAGTACTAAAATCCAGATCTCC
CTGCAGGTCCCCAGATTAGCCTTTTCAATTTCAGAAAGAATGCTAACCCACAGATGGTTAGAGAGGCTTA
CGCAGCAGGTCTCATCAAGACGATCTACCCGAGCAATAATCTCCAGGAAATCAAATACCTTCCCAAGAAG
GTTAAAGATGCAGTCAAAAGATTCAGGACTAACTGCATCAAGAACACAGAGAAAGATATATTTCTCAAGA
TCAGAAGTACTATTCCAGTATGGACGATTCAAGGCTTGCTTCACAAACCAAGGCAAGTAATAGAGATTGG
AGTCTCTAAAAAGGTAGTTCCCACTGAATCAAAGGCCATGGAGTCAAAGATTCAAATAGAGGACCTAACA
GAACTCGCCGTAAAGACTGGCGAACAGTTCATACAGAGTCTCTTACGACTCAATGACAAGAAGAAAATCT
TCGTCAACATGGTGGAGCACGACACACTTGTCTACTCCAAAAATATCAAAGATACAGTCTCAGAAGACCA
AAGGGCAATTGAGACTTTTCAACAAAGGGTAATATCCGGAAACCTCCTCGGATTCCATTGCCCAGCTATC
TGTCACTTTATTGTGAAGATAGTGGAAAAGGAAGGTGGCTCCTACAAATGCCATCATTGCGATAAAGGAA
AGGCCATCGTTGAAGATGCCTCTGCCGACAGTGGTCCCAAAGATGGACCCCCACCCACGAGGAGCATCGT
GGAAAAAGAAGACGTTCCAACCACGTCTTCAAAGCAAGTGGATTGATGTGATATCTCCACTGACGTAAGG
GATGACGCACAATCCCACTATCCTTCGCAAGACCCTTCCTCTATATAAGGAAGTTCATTTCATTTGGAGA
GAACACGGGGGACAAGTTTGTACAAAAAAGCAGGCTCCACCACTAGTATGGCTGTAGCTTCTGATCAAGC
CACCAGCATCTGCAGTCACTGTGATAGAGCAACTCCTTCCACCAACCTCGATTTGCATTTTGCTCACTGC
TCCAGGAATCTTGAAAAATGTAAAACCTGTGGGGATATGGTTCCTAAAAAGTTTGCAGAGGAACATTTCT
TGAGCACTCATGCTCCGGTTGCCTGTTCTTTGTGTAGTGAGACAATGGAACGTGAGATTCTGGCTGTTCA
TATAGGTGAAAATTGCCCAAAGAGGATTGTGACATGCGAGTATTGCGAGTTTCCTTTGCCTGCGATTGAT
TTATTCGAGCATCAGGAAGTATGTGGGAACCGAACAGAATTATGTCATCTTTGTAGCAGATATATTAGAC
TCCGAGAAATAAATAGTCATGAGAGTAGATGCAATGGAATCATAACTAATGTTGCAGAATCTTCCAGGAA
CACGCACACAGCTGAAAGAGATCGTGGTCCTCCAAGAAGGCAGCCACAAGAGTTCTCCAAAAAGCGGCTT
CTGTTTACAATCGCGATAACAGGCATTGCTGTTTTGTTAGGGTCACTTCTTTTCCAGAGGAAAGTCGAGC
ATACACAAGTACACCCCGGGGACCCAGCTTTCTTGTACAAAGTGGTTGATAACAGCGGGTTAATTAACAT
CTTTTACCCATACGATGTTCCTGACTATGCGGGCTATCCCTATGACGTCCCGGACTATGCAGGATCCTAT
CCATATGACGTTCCAGATTACGCTGCTCAGTGCAGCGCTTAGAGCTCGAATTTCCCCGATCGTTCAAACA
TTTGGCAATAAAGTTTCTTAAGATTGAATCCTGTTGCCGGTCTTGCGATGATTATCATATAATTTCTGTT
GAATTACGTTAAGCATGTAATAATTAACATGTAATGCATGACGTTATTTATGAGATGGGTTTTTATGATT
AGAGTCCCGCAATTATACATTTAATACGCGATAGAAAACAAAATATAGCGCGCAAACTAGGATAAATTAT
CGCGCGCGGTGTCATCTATGTTACTAGATCGGGAATTAGCTTCATCAACGCAAGACATGCGCACGACCGT
CTGACAGGAGAGGAATTTCCGACGAGCACAGAAAGGACTTGCTCTTGGACGTAGGCCTATTTCTCAGGCA
CATGTATCAAGTGTTCGGACGTGGGTTTTCGATGGTGTATCAGCCGCCGCCAACTGGGAGATGAGGAGGC
TTTCTTGGGGGGCAGTCAGCAGTTCATTTCACAAGACAGAGGAACTTGTAAGGAGATGCACTGATTTATC
TTGGCGCAAACCAGCAGGACGAATTAGTGGGAATAGCCCGCGAATATCTAAGTTATGCCTGTCGGCATGA
GCAGAAACTTCCAATTCGAAACAGTTTGGAGAGGTTGTTTTTGGGCATACCTTTTGTTAGTCAGCCTCTC
GATTGCTCATCGTCATTACACAGTACCGAAGTTTGATCGATCTAGTAACATAGATGACACCGCGCGCGAT
AATTTATCCTAGTTTGCGCGCTATATTTTGTTTTCTATCGCGTATTAAATGTATAATTGCGGGACTCTAA
TCATAAAAACCCATCTCATAAATAACGTCATGCATTACATGTTAATTATTACATGCTTAACGTAATTCAA
CAGAAATTATATGATAATCATCGCAAGACCGGCAACAGGATTCAATCTTAAGAAACTTTATTGCCAAATG
TTTGAACGATCTGCTTCGACGCACTCCTTCTTTACTCCACCATCTCGTCCTTATTGAAAACGTGGGTAGC
ACCAAAACGAATCAAGTCGCTGGAACTGAAGTTACCAATCACGCTGGATGATTTGCCAGTTGGATTAATC
TTGCCTTTCCCCGCATGAATAATATTGATGAATGCATGCGTGAGGGGTATTTCGATTTTGGCAATAGCTG
CAATTGCCGCGACATCCTCCAACGAGCATAATTCTTCAGAAAAATAGCGATGTTCCATGTTGTCAGGGCA
TGCATGATGCACGTTATGAGGTGACGGTGCTAGGCAGTATTCCCTCAAAGTTTCATAGTCAGTATCATAT
TCATCATTGCATTCCTGCAAGAGAGAATTGAGACGCAATCCACACGCTGCGGCAACCTTCCGGCGTTCGT
GGTCTATTTGCTCTTGGACGTTGCAAACGTAAGTGTTGGATCCCGGTCGGCATCTACTCTATTCCTTTGC
CCTCGGACGAGTGCTGGGGCGTCGGTTTCCACTATCGGCGAGTACTTCTACACAGCCATCGGTCCAGACG
GCCGCGCTTCTGCGGGCGATTTGTGTACGCCCGACAGTCCCGGCTCCGGATCGGACGATTGCGTCGCATC
GACCCTGCGCCCAAGCTGCATCATCGAAATTGCCGTCAACCAAGCTCTGATAGAGTTGGTCAAGACCAAT
GCGGAGCATATACGCCCGGAGCCGCGGCGATCCTGCAAGCTCCGGATGCCTCCGCTCGAAGTAGCGCGTC
TGCTGCTCCATACAAGCCAACCACGGCCTCCAGAAGAAGATGTTGGCGACCTCGTATTGGGAATCCCCGA
ACATCGCCTCGCTCCAGTCAATGACCGCTGTTATGCGGCCATTGTCCGTCAGGACATTGTTGGAGCCGAA
ATCCGCGTGCACGAGGTGCCGGACTTCGGGGCAGTCCTCGGCCCAAAGCATCAGCTCATCGAGAGCCTGC
GCGACGGACGCACTGACGGTGTCGTCCATCACAGTTTGCCAGTGATACACATGGGGATCAGCAATCGCGC
ATATGAAATCACGCCATGTAGTGTATTGACCGATTCCTTGCGGTCCGAATGGGCCGAACCCGCTCGTCTG
GCTAAGATCGGCCGCAGCGATCGCATCCATGGCCTCCGCGACCGGCTGCAGAACAGCGGGCAGTTCGGTT
TCAGGCAGGTCTTGCAACGTGACACCCTGTGCACGGCGGGAGATGCAATAGGTCAGGCTCTCGCTGAATT
CCCCAATGTCAAGCACTTCCGGAATCGGGAGCGCGGCCGATGCAAAGTGCCGATAAACATAACGATCTTT
GTAGAAACCATCGGCGCAGCTATTTACCCGCAGGACATATCCACGCCCTCCTACATCGAAGCTGAAAGCA
CGAGATTCTTCGCCCTCCGAGAGCTGCATCAGGTCGGAGACGCTGTCGAACTTTTCGATCAGAAACTTCT
CGACAGACGTCGCGGTGAGTTCAGGCTTTTTCATATCGGGGTCGTCCTCTCCAAATGAAATGAACTTCCT
TATATAGAGGAAGGGTCTTGCGAAGGATAGTGGGATTGTGCGTCATCCCTTACGTCAGTGGAGATATCAC
ATCAATCCACTTGCTTTGAAGACGTGGTTGGAACGTCTTCTTTTTCCACGATGCTCCTCGTGGGTGGGGG
TCCATCTTTGGGACCACTGTCGGCAGAGGCATCTTGAACGATAGCCTTTCCTTTATCGCAATGATGGCAT
TTGTAGGTGCCACCTTCCTTTTCTACTGTCCTTTTGATGAAGTGACAGATAGCTGGGCAATGGAATCCGA
GGAGGTTTCCCGATATTACCCTTTGTTGAAAAGTCTCAATAGCCCTTTGGTCTTCTGAGACTGTATCTTT
GATATTCTTGGAGTAGACGAGAGTGTCGTGCTCCACCATGTTGACGGATCTCTAGGACGCGTCGACGCGT
CGACGCGTCGACGCGTCGACGCGTCCTAGAAGCTAATTCACTGGCCGTCGTTTTACAACGTCGTGACTGG
GAAAACCCTGGCGTTACCCAACTTAATCGCCTTGCAGCACATCCCCCTTTCGCCAGCTGGCGTAATAGCG
AAGAGGCCCGCACCGATCGCCCTTCCCAACAGTTGCGCAGCCTGAATG
[44 nt withheld, positions 8449-8492]
C
[141 nt withheld, positions 8494-8634]
CCTTTGACGTTGGAGTCCACGTTCTTT
[37 nt withheld, positions 8662-8698]
ACCCTATCTCGGGCTATTCTTTTGATTTATAAGGGATTTTGCCGATTTCGGAACCACCATCAAACAGGAT
TTTCGCCTGCTGGGGCAAACCAGCGTGGACCGCTTGCTGCAACTCTCTCAGGGCCAGGCGGTGAAGGGCA
ATCAGCTGTTGCCCGTCTCACTGGTGAAAAGAAAAACCACCCCAGTACATTAAAAACGTCCGCAATGTGT
TATTAAGTTGTCTAAGCGTCAATTTGTTTACACCACAATATATCCTGCCACCAGCCAGCCAACAGCTCCC
CGACCGGCAGCTCGGCACAAAATCACCACTCGATACAGGCAGCCCATCAGTCCGGGACGGCGTCAGCGGG
AGAGCCGTTGTAAGGCGGCAGACTTTGCTCATGTTACCGATGCTATTCGGAAGAACGGCAACTAAGCTGC
CGGGTTTGAAACACGGATGATCTCGCGGAGGGTAGCATGTTGATTGTAACGATGACAGAGCGTTGCTGCC
TGTGATCAAATATCATCTCCCTCGCAGAGATCCGAATTATCAGCCTTCTTATTCATTTCTCGCTTAACCG
TGACAGGCTGTCGATCTTGAGAACTATGCCGACATAATAGGAAATCGCTGGATAAAGCCGCTGAGGAAGC
TGAGTGGCGCTATTTCTTTAGAAGTGAACGTTGACGATATCAACTCCCCTATCCATTGCTCACCGAATGG
TACAGGTCGGGGACCCGAAGTTCCGACTGTCGGCCTGATGCATCCCCGGCTGATCGACCCCAGATCTGGG
GCTGAGAAAGCCCAGTAAGGAAACAACTGTAGGTTCGAGTCGCGAGATCCCCCGGAACCAAAGGAAGTAG
GTTAAACCCGCTCCGATCAGGCCGAGCCACGCCAGGCCGAGAACATTGGTTCCTGTAGGCATCGGGATTG
GCGGATCAAACACTAAAGCTACTGGAACGAGCAGAAGTCCTCCGGCCGCCAGTTGCCAGGCGGTAAAGGT
GAGCAGAGGCACGGGAGGTTGCCACTTGCGGGTCAGCACGGTTCCGAACGCCATGGAAACCGCCCCCGCC
AGGCCCGCTGCGACGCCGACAGGATCTAGCGCTGCGTTTGGTGTCAACACCAACAGCGCCACGCCCGCAG
TTCCGCAAATAGCCCCCAGGACCGCCATCAATCGTATCGGGCTACCTAGCAGAGCGGCAGAGATGAACAC
GACCATCAGCGGCTGCACAGCGCCTACCGTCGCCGCGACCCCGCCCGGCAGGCGGTAGACCGAAATAAAC
AACAAGCTCCAGAATAGCGAAATATTAAGTGCGCCGAGGATGAAGATGCGCATCCACCAGATTCCCGTTG
GAATCTGTCGGACGATCATCACGAGCAATAAACCCGCCGGCAACGCCCGCAGCAGCATACCGGCGACCCC
TCGGCCTCGCTGTTCGGGCTCCACGAAAACGCCGGACAGATGCGCCTTGTGAGCGTCCTTGGGGCCGTCC
TCCTGTTTGAAGACCGACAGCCCAATGATCTCGCCGTCGATGTAGGCGCCGAATGCCACGGCATCTCGCA
ACCGTTCAGCGAACGCCTCCATGGGCTTTTTCTCCTCGTGCTCGTAAACGGACCCGAACATCTCTGGAGC
TTTCTTCAGGGCCGACAATCGGATCTCGCGGAAATCCTGCACGTCGGCCGCTCCAAGCCGTCGAATCTGA
GCCTTAATCACAATTGTCAATTTTAATCCTCTGTTTATCGGCAGTTCGTAGAGCGCGCCGTGCGTCCCGA
GCGATACTGAGCGAAGCAAGTGCGTCGAGCAGTGCCCGCTTGTTCCTGAAATGCCAGTAAAGCGCTGGCT
GCTGAACCCCCAGCCGGAACTGACCCCACAAGGCCCTAGCGTTTGCAATGCACCAGGTCATCATTGACCC
AGGCGTGTTCCACCAGGCCGCTGCCTCGCAACTCTTCGCAGGCTTCGCCGACCTGCTCGCGCCACTTCTT
CACGCGGGTGGAATCCGATCCGCACATGAGGCGGAAGGTTTCCAGCTTGAGCGGGTACGGCTCCCGGTGC
GAGCTGAAATAGTCGAACATCCGTCGGGCCGTCGGCGACAGCTTGCGGTACTTCTCCCATATGAATTTCG
TGTAGTGGTCGCCAGCAAACAGCACGACGATTTCCTCGTCGATCAGGACCTGGCAACGGGACGTTTTCTT
GCCACGGTCCAGGACGCGGAAGCGGTGCAGCAGCGACACCGATTCCAGGTGCCCAACGCGGTCGGACGTG
AAGCCCATCGCCGTCGCCTGTAGGCGCGACAGGCATTCCTCGGCCTTCGTGTAATACCGGCCATTGATCG
ACCAGCCCAGGTCCTGGCAAAGCTCGTAGAACGTGAAGGTGATCGGCTCGCCGATAGGGGTGCGCTTCGC
GTACTCCAACACCTGCTGCCACACCAGTTCGTCATCGTCGGCCCGCAGCTCGACGCCGGTGTAGGTGATC
TTCACGTCCTTGTTGACGTGGAAAATGACCTTGTTTTGCAGCGCCTCGCGCGGGATTTTCTTGTTGCGCG
TGGTGAACAGGGCAGAGCGGGCCGTGTCGTTTGGCATCGCTCGCATCGTGTCCGGCCACGGCGCAATATC
GAACAAGGAAAGCTGCATTTCCTTGATCTGCTGCTTCGTGTGTTTCAGCAACGCGGCCTGCTTGGCCTCG
CTGACCTGTTTTGCCAGGTCCTCGCCGGCGGTTTTTCGCTTCTTGGTCGTCATAGTTCCTCGCGTGTCGA
TGGTCATCGACTTCGCCAAACCTGCCGCCTCCTGTTCGAGACGACGCGAACGCTCCACGGCGGCCGATGG
CGCGGGCAGGGCAGGGGGAGCCAGTTGCACGCTGTCGCGCTCGATCTTGGCCGTAGCTTGCTGGACCATC
GAGCCGACGGACTGGAAGGTTTCGCGGGGCGCACGCATGACGGTGCGGCTTGCGATGGTTTCGGCATCCT
CGGCGGAAAACCCCGCGTCGATCAGTTCTTGCCTGTATGCCTTCCGGTCAAACGTCCGATTCATTCACCC
TCCTTGCGGGATTGCCCCGACTCACGCCGGGGCAATGTGCCCTTATTCCTGATTTGACCCGCCTGGTGCC
TTGGTGTCCAGATAATCCACCTTATCGGCAATGAAGTCGGTCCCGTAGACCGTCTGGCCGTCCTTCTCGT
ACTTGGTATTCCGAATCTTGCCCTGCACGAATACCAGCGACCCCTTGCCCAAATACTTGCCGTGGGCCTC
GGCCTGAGAGCCAAAACACTTGATGCGGAAGAAGTCGGTGCGCTCCTGCTTGTCGCCGGCATCGTTGCGC
CACATCTAGGTACTAAAACAATTCATCCAGTAAAATATAATATTTTATTTTCTCCCAATCAGGCTTGATC
CCCAGTAAGTCAAAAAATAGCTCGACATACTGTTCTTCCCCGATATCCTCCCTGATCGACCGGACGCAGA
AGGCAATGTCATACCACTTGTCCGCCCTGCCGCTTCTCCCAAGATCAATAAAGCCACTTACTTTGCCATC
TTTCACAAAGATGTTGCTGTCTCCCAGGTCGCCGTGGGAAAAGACAAGTTCCTCTTCGGGCTTTTCCGTC
TTTAAAAAATCATACAGCTCGCGCGGATCTTTAAATGGAGTGTCTTCTTCCCAGTTTTCGCAATCCACAT
CGGCCAGATCGTTATTCAGTAAGTAATCCAATTCGGCTAAGCGGCTGTCTAAGCTATTCGTATAGGGACA
ATCCGATATGTCGATGGAGTGAAAGAGCCTGATGCACTCCGCATACAGCTCGATAATCTTTTCAGGGCTT
TGTTCATCTTCATACTCTTCCGAGCAAAGGACGCCATCGGCCTCACTCATGAGCAGATTGCTCCAGCCAT
CATGCCGTTCAAAGTGCAGGACCTTTGGAACAGGCAGCTTTCCTTCCAGCCATAGCATCATGTCCTTTTC
CCGTTCCACATCATAGGTGGTCCCTTTATACCGGCTGTCCGTCATTTTTAAATATAGGTTTTCATTTTCT
CCCACCAGCTTATATACCTTAGCAGGAGACATTCCTTCCGTATCTTTTACGCAGCGGTATTTTTCGATCA
GTTTTTTCAATTCCGGTGATATTCTCATTTTAGCCATTTATTATTTCCTTCCTCTTTTCTACAGTATTTA
AAGATACCCCAAGAAGCTAATTATAACAAGACGAACTCCAATTCACTGTTCCTTGCATTCTAAAACCTTA
AATACCAGAAAACAGCTTTTTCAAAGTTGTTTTCAAAGTTGGCGTATAACATAGTATCGACGGAGCCGAT
TTTGAAACCACAATTATGGGTGATGCTGCCAACTTACTGATTTAGTGTATGATGGTGTTTTTGAGGTGCT
CCAGTGGCTTCTGTTTCTATCAGCTGTCCCTCCTGTTCAGCTACTGACGGGGTGGTGCGTAACGGCAAAA
GCACCGCCGGACATCAGCGCTATCTCTGCTCTCACTGCCGTAAAACATGGCAACTGCAGTTCACTTACAC
CGCTTCTCAACCCGGTACGCACCAGAAAATCATTGATATGGCCATGAATGGCGTTGGATGCCGGGCAACA
GCCCGCATTATGGGCGTTGGCCTCAACACGATTTTACGTCACTTAAAAAACTCAGGCCGCAGTCGGTAAC
CTCGCGCATACAGCCGGGCAGTGACGTCATCGTCTGCGCGGAAATGGACGAACAGTGGGGCTATGTCGGG
GCTAAATCGCGCCAGCGCTGGCTGTTTTACGCGTATGACAGTCTCCGGAAGACGGTTGTTGCGCACGTAT
TCGGTGAACGCACTATGGCGACGCTGGGGCGTCTTATGAGCCTGCTGTCACCCTTTGACGTGGTGATATG
GATGACGGATGGCTGGCCGCTGTATGAATCCCGCCTGAAGGGAAAGCTGCACGTAATCAGCAAGCGATAT
ACGCAGCGAATTGAGCGGCATAACCTGAATCTGAGGCAGCACCTGGCACGGCTGGGACGGAAGTCGCTGT
CGTTCTCAAAATCGGTGGAGCTGCATGACAAAGTCATCGGGCATTATCTGAACATAAAACACTATCAATA
AGTTGGAGTCATTACCCAATTATGATAGAATTTACAAGCTATAAGGTTATTGTCCTGGGTTTCAAGCATT
AGTCCATGCAAGTTTTTATGCTTTGCCCATTCTATAGATATATTGATAAGCGCGCTGCCTATGCCTTGCC
CCCTGAAATCCTTACATACGGCGATATCTTCTATATAAAAGATATATTATCTTATCAGTATTGTCAATAT
ATTCAAGGCAATCTGCCTCCTCATCCTCTTCATCCTCTTCGTCTTGGTAGCTTTTTAAATATGGCGCTTC
ATAGAGTAATTCTGTAAAGGTCCAATTCTCGTTTTCATACCTCGGTATAATCTTACCTATCACCTCAAAT
GGTTCGCTGGGTTTATCGCACCCCCGAACACGAGCACGGCACCCGCGACCACTATGCCAAGAATGCCCAA
GGTAAAAATTGCCGGCCCCGCCATGAAGTCCGTGAATGCCCCGACGGCCGAAGTGAAGGGCAGGCCGCCA
CCCAGGCCGCCGCCCTCACTGCCCGGCACCTGGTCGCTGAATGTCGATGCCAGCACCTGCGGCACGTCAA
TGCTTCCGGGCGTCGCGCTCGGGCTGATCGCCCATCCCGTTACTGCCCCGATCCCGGCAATGGCAAGGAC
TGCCAGCGCTGCCATTTTTGGGGTGAGGCCGTTCGCGGCCGAGGGGCGCAGCCCCTGGGGGGATGGGAGG
CCCGCGTTAGCGGGCCGGGAGGGTTCGAGAAGGGGGGGCACCCCCCTTCGGCGTGCGCGGTCACGCGCAC
AGGGCGCAGCCCTGGTTAAAAACAAGGTTTATAAATATTGGTTTAAAAGCAGGTTAAAAGACAGGTTAGC
GGTGGCCGAAAAACGGGCGGAAACCCTTGCAAATGCTGGATTTTCTGCCTGTGGACAGCCCCTCAAATGT
CAATAGGTGCGCCCCTCATCTGTCAGCACTCTGCCCCTCAAGTGTCAAGGATCGCGCCCCTCATCTGTCA
GTAGTCGCGCCCCTCAAGTGTCAATACCGCAGGGCACTTATCCCCAGGCTTGTCCACATCATCTGTGGGA
AACTCGCGTAAAATCAGGCGTTTTCGCCGATTTGCGAGGCTGGCCAGCTCCACGTCGCCGGCCGAAATCG
AGCCTGCCCCTCATCTGTCAACGCCGCGCCGGGTGAGTCGGCCCCTCAAGTGTCAACGTCCGCCCCTCAT
CTGTCAGTGAGGGCCAAGTTTTCCGCGAGGTATCCACAACGCCGGCGGCCGCGGTGTCTCGCACACGGCT
TCGACGGCGTTTCTGGCGCGTTTGCAGGGCCATAGACGGCCGCCAGCCCAGCGGCGAGGGCAACCAGCCC
GGTGAGCGTCGGAAAGGCGC
